>Addgene plasmid #55158 | mCherry-Vimentin-N-18 | addgene full sequence | sequence record 267740 | Addgene NGS Result
CACATGTTCTTTCCTGCGTTATCCCCTGATTCTGTGGATAACCGTATTACCGCCATGCATTAGTTATTAA
TAGTAATCAATTACGGGGTCATTAGTTCATAGCCCATATATGGAGTTCCGCGTTACATAACTTACGGTAA
ATGGCCCGCCTGGCTGACCGCCCAACGACCCCCGCCCATTGACGTCAATAATGACGTATGTTCCCATAGT
AACGCCAATAGGGACTTTCCATTGACGTCAATGGGTGGAGTATTTACGGTAAACTGCCCACTTGGCAGTA
CATCAAGTGTATCATATGCCAAGTACGCCCCCTATTGACGTCAATGACGGTAAATGGCCCGCCTGGCATT
ATGCCCAGTACATGACCTTATGGGACTTTCCTACTTGGCAGTACATCTACGTATTAGTCATCGCTATTAC
CATGGTGATGCGGTTTTGGCAGTACATCAATGGGCGTGGATAGCGGTTTGACTCACGGGGATTTCCAAGT
CTCCACCCCATTGACGTCAATGGGAGTTTGTTTTGGCACCAAAATCAACGGGACTTTCCAAAATGTCGTA
ACAACTCCGCCCCATTGACGCAAATGGGCGGTAGGCGTGTACGGTGGGAGGTCTATATAAGCAGAGCTGG
TTTAGTGAACCGTCAGATCCGCTAGCGCCACCATGTCCACCAGGTCCGTGTCCTCGTCCTCCTACCGCAG
GATGTTCGGCGGCCCGGGCACCGCGAGCCGGCCGAGCTCCAGCCGGAGCTACGTGACTACGTCCACCCGC
ACCTACAGCCTGGGCAGCGCGCTGCGCCCCAGCACCAGCCGCAGCCTCTACGCCTCGTCCCCGGGCGGCG
TGTATGCCACGCGCTCCTCTGCCGTGCGCCTGCGGAGCAGCGTGCCCGGGGTGCGGCTCCTGCAGGACTC
GGTGGACTTCTCGCTGGCCGACGCCATCAACACCGAGTTCAAGAACACCCGCACCAACGAGAAGGTGGAG
CTGCAGGAGCTGAATGACCGCTTCGCCAACTACATCGACAAGGTGCGCTTCCTGGAGCAGCAGAATAAGA
TCCTGCTGGCCGAGCTCGAGCAGCTCAAGGGCCAAGGCAAGTCGCGCCTGGGGGACCTCTACGAGGAGGA
GATGCGGGAGCTGCGCCGGCAGGTGGACCAGCTAACCAACGACAAAGCCCGCGTCGAGGTGGAGCGCGAC
AACCTGGCCGAGGACATCATGCGCCTCCGGGAGAAATTGCAGGAGGAGATGCTTCAGAGAGAGGAAGCCG
AAAACACCCTGCAATCTTTCAGACAGGATGTTGACAATGCGTCTCTGGCACGTCTTGACCTTGAACGCAA
AGTGGAATCTTTGCAAGAAGAGATTGCCTTTTTGAAGAAACTCCACGAAGAGGAAATCCAGGAGCTGCAG
GCTCAGATTCAGGAACAGCATGTCCAAATCGATGTGGATGTTTCCAAGCCTGACCTCACGGCTGCCCTGC
GTGACGTACGTCAGCAATATGAAAGTGTGGCTGCCAAGAACCTGCAGGAGGCAGAAGAATGGTACAAATC
CAAGTTTGCTGACCTCTCTGAGGCTGCCAACCGGAACAATGACGCCCTGCGCCAGGCAAAGCAGGAGTCC
ACTGAGTACCGGAGACAGGTGCAGTCCCTCACCTGTGAAGTGGATGCCCTTAAAGGAACCAATGAGTCCC
TGGAACGCCAGATGCGTGAAATGGAAGAGAACTTTGCCGTTGAAGCTGCTAACTACCAAGACACTATTGG
CCGCCTGCAGGATGAGATTCAGAATATGAAGGAGGAAATGGCTCGTCACCTTCGTGAATACCAAGACCTG
CTCAATGTTAAGATGGCCCTTGACATTGAGATTGCCACCTACAGGAAGCTGCTGGAAGGCGAGGAGAGCA
GGATTTCTCTGCCTCTTCCAAACTTTTCCTCCCTGAACCTGAGGGAAACTAATCTGGATTCACTCCCTCT
GGTTGATACCCACTCAAAAAGGACACTTCTGATTAAGACGGTTGAAACTAGAGATGGACAGGTTATCAAC
GAAACTTCTCAGCATCACGATGACCTTGAAAGCAGCGGTGGAGCAAGCGCAGCCAGTGGTAGCGCGGATC
CACCGGTCGCCACCATGGTGAGCAAGGGCGAGGAGGATAACATGGCCATCATCAAGGAGTTCATGCGCTT
CAAGGTGCACATGGAGGGCTCCGTGAACGGCCACGAGTTCGAGATCGAGGGCGAGGGCGAGGGCCGCCCC
TACGAGGGCACCCAGACCGCCAAGCTGAAGGTGACCAAGGGTGGCCCCCTGCCCTTCGCCTGGGACATCC
TGTCCCCTCAGTTCATGTACGGCTCCAAGGCCTACGTGAAGCACCCCGCCGACATCCCCGACTACTTGAA
GCTGTCCTTCCCCGAGGGCTTCAAGTGGGAGCGCGTGATGAACTTCGAGGACGGCGGCGTGGTGACCGTG
ACCCAGGACTCCTCCCTGCAGGACGGCGAGTTCATCTACAAGGTGAAGCTGCGCGGCACCAACTTCCCCT
CCGACGGCCCCGTAATGCAGAAGAAGACCATGGGCTGGGAGGCCTCCTCCGAGCGGATGTACCCCGAGGA
CGGCGCCCTGAAGGGCGAGATCAAGCAGAGGCTGAAGCTGAAGGACGGCGGCCACTACGACGCTGAGGTC
AAGACCACCTACAAGGCCAAGAAGCCCGTGCAGCTGCCCGGCGCCTACAACGTCAACATCAAGTTGGACA
TCACCTCCCACAACGAGGACTACACCATCGTGGAACAGTACGAACGCGCCGAGGGCCGCCACTCCACCGG
CGGCATGGACGAGCTGTACAAGTAAAGCGGCCGCGACTCTAGATCATAATCAGCCATACCACATTTGTAG
AGGTTTTACTTGCTTTAAAAAACCTCCCACACCTCCCCCTGAACCTGAAACATAAAATGAATGCAATTGT
TGTTGTTAACTTGTTTATTGCAGCTTATAATGGTTACAAATAAAGCAATAGCATCACAAATTTCACAAAT
AAAGCATTTTTTTCACTGCATTCTAGTTGTGGTTTGTCCAAACTCATCAATGTATCTTAAGGCGTAAATT
GTAAGCGTTAATATTTTGTTAAAATTCGCGTTAAATTTTTGTTAAATCAGCTCATTTTTTAACCAATAGG
CCGAAATCGGCAAAATCCCTTATAAATCAAAAGAATAGACCGAGATAGGGT
[37 nt withheld, positions 3202-3238]
AAAGAACGTGGACTCCAACGTCAAAGG
[49 nt withheld, positions 3266-3314]
T
[91 nt withheld, positions 3316-3406]
G
[124 nt withheld, positions 3408-3531]
CAGGTGGCACTTTTCGGGGAAATGTGCGCGGAACCCCTATTTGTTTATTTTTCTAAATACATTCAAATAT
GTATCCGCTCATGAGACAATAACCCTGATAAATGCTTCAATAATATTGAAAAAGGAAGAGTCCTGAGGCG
GAAAGAACCAGCTGTGGAATGTGTGTCAGTTAGGGTGTGGAAAGTCCCCAGGCTCCCCAGCAGGCAGAAG
TATGCAAAGCATGCATCTCAATTAGTCAGCAACCAGGTGTGGAAAGTCCCCAGGCTCCCCAGCAGGCAGA
AGTATGCAAAGCATGCATCTCAATTAGTCAGCAACCATAGTCCCGCCCCTAACTCCGCCCATCCCGCCCC
TAACTCCGCCCAGTTCCGCCCATTCTCCGCCCCATGGCTGACTAATTTTTTTTATTTATGCAGAGGCCGA
GGCCGCCTCGGCCTCTGAGCTATTCCAGAAGTAGTGAGGAGGCTTTTTTGGAGGCCTAGGCTTTTGCAAA
GATCGATCAAGAGACAGGATGAGGATCGTTTCGCATGATTGAACAAGATGGATTGCACGCAGGTTCTCCG
GCCGCTTGGGTGGAGAGGCTATTCGGCTATGACTGGGCACAACAGACAATCGGCTGCTCTGATGCCGCCG
TGTTCCGGCTGTCAGCGCAGGGGCGCCCGGTTCTTTTTGTCAAGACCGACCTGTCCGGTGCCCTGAATGA
ACTGCAAGACGAGGCAGCGCGGCTATCGTGGCTGGCCACGACGGGCGTTCCTTGCGCAGCTGTGCTCGAC
GTTGTCACTGAAGCGGGAAGGGACTGGCTGCTATTGGGCGAAGTGCCGGGGCAGGATCTCCTGTCATCTC
ACCTTGCTCCTGCCGAGAAAGTATCCATCATGGCTGATGCAATGCGGCGGCTGCATACGCTTGATCCGGC
TACCTGCCCATTCGACCACCAAGCGAAACATCGCATCGAGCGAGCACGTACTCGGATGGAAGCCGGTCTT
GTCGATCAGGATGATCTGGACGAAGAGCATCAGGGGCTCGCGCCAGCCGAACTGTTCGCCAGGCTCAAGG
CGAGCATGCCCGACGGCGAGGATCTCGTCGTGACCCATGGCGATGCCTGCTTGCCGAATATCATGGTGGA
AAATGGCCGCTTTTCTGGATTCATCGACTGTGGCCGGCTGGGTGTGGCGGACCGCTATCAGGACATAGCG
TTGGCTACCCGTGATATTGCTGAAGAGCTTGGCGGCGAATGGGCTGACCGCTTCCTCGTGCTTTACGGTA
TCGCCGCTCCCGATTCGCAGCGCATCGCCTTCTATCGCCTTCTTGACGAGTTCTTCTGAGCGGGACTCTG
GGGTTCGAAATGACCGACCAAGCGACGCCCAACCTGCCATCACGAGATTTCGATTCCACCGCCGCCTTCT
ATGAAAGGTTGGGCTTCGGAATCGTTTTCCGGGACGCCGGCTGGATGATCCTCCAGCGCGGGGATCTCAT
GCTGGAGTTCTTCGCCCACCCTAGGGGGAGGCTAACTGAAACACGGAAGGAGACAATACCGGAAGGAACC
CGCGCTATGACGGCAATAAAAAGACAGAATAAAACGCACGGTGTTGGGTCGTTTGTTCATAAACGCGGGG
TTCGGTCCCAGGGCTGGCACTCTGTCGATACCCCACCGAGACCCCATTGGGGCCAATACGCCCGCGTTTC
TTCCTTTTCCCCACCCCACCCCCCAAGTTCGGGTGAAGGCCCAGGGCTCGCAGCCAACGTCGGGGCGGCA
GGCCCTGCCATAGCCTCAGGTTACTCATATATACTTTAGATTGATTTAAAACTTCATTTTTAATTTAAAA
GGATCTAGGTGAAGATCCTTTTTGATAATCTCATGACCAAAATCCCTTAACGTGAGTTTTCGTTCCACTG
AGCGTCAGACCCCGTAGAAAAGATCAAAGGATCTTCTTGAGATCCTTTTTTTCTGCGCGTAATCTGCTGC
TTGCAAACAAAAAAACCACCGCTACCAGCGGTGGTTTGTTTGCCGGATCAAGAGCTACCAACTCTTTTTC
CGAAGGTAACTGGCTTCAGCAGAGCGCAGATACCAAATACTGTTCTTCTAGTGTAGCCGTAGTTAGGCCA
CCACTTCAAGAACTCTGTAGCACCGCCTACATACCTCGCTCTGCTAATCCTGTTACCAGTGGCTGCTGCC
AGTGGCGATAAGTCGTGTCTTACCGGGTTGGACTCAAGACGATAGTTACCGGATAAGGCGCAGCGGTCGG
GCTGAACGGGGGGTTCGTGCACACAGCCCAGCTTGGAGCGAACGACCTACACCGAACTGAGATACCTACA
GCGTGAGCTATGAGAAAGCGCCACGCTTCCCGAAGGGAGAAAGGCGGACAGGTATCCGGTAAGCGGCAGG
GTCGGAACAGGAGAGCGCACGAGGGAGCTTCCAGGGGGAAACGCCTGGTATCTTTATAGTCCTGTCGGGT
TTCGCCACCTCTGACTTGAGCGTCGATTTTTGTGATGCTCGTCAGGGGGGCGGAGCCTATGGAAAAACGC
CAGCAACGCGGCCTTTTTACGGTTCCTGGCCTTTTGCTGGCCTTTTGCT
Features (pLannotate 1.2.2; 15 found; start..end, strand, type, name):
      1..53      +  rep_origin     RSF ori (fragment): Plasmids containing the RSF 1030 origin of replication can be propagated in E. coli cells that contain additional plasmids with compatible origins.
    121..424     +  enhancer       CMV enhancer: human cytomegalovirus immediate early enhancer
    425..628     +  promoter       CMV promoter: human cytomegalovirus (CMV) immediate early promoter
    663..2060    +  CDS            VIM: VIME_HUMAN - Experimental evidence at protein level: Swiss-Prot protein existence level 1. Involved with LARP6 in the stabilization of type I collagen mRNAs for CO1A1 and CO1A2. From Homo sapiens (Human).
   2115..2822    +  CDS            mCherry: mCherry is a basic (constitutively fluorescent) red fluorescent protein published in 2004, derived from Discosoma sp.. It is reported to be a very rapidly-maturing monomer with low acid sensitivity.
   2842..2925    +  CDS            large T antigen (fragment): large T antigen from SV40 (simian virus 40)
   2948..3069    +  polyA_signal   SV40 poly(A) signal: SV40 polyadenylation signal
   3103..3531    -  rep_origin     f1 ori (sequence partly withheld): f1 bacteriophage origin of replication; arrow indicates direction of (+) strand synthesis
   3558..3662    +  promoter       AmpR promoter: bla
   3664..4021    +  promoter       SV40 promoter: SV40 enhancer and early promoter
   4056..4850    +  CDS            NeoR/KanR: aminoglycoside phosphotransferase from Tn5; aph(3')-II (or nptII); confers resistance to neomycin, kanamycin, and G418 (Geneticin®)
   4871..5023    +  CDS            ble (fragment): BLE_KLEPN - Experimental evidence at protein level: Swiss-Prot protein existence level 1. Binding protein with a strong affinity to the bleomycin family of antibiotics. Binds to CL990; an antimitotic-antibiotic compound. From Klebsiella pneumoniae.
   5082..5129    +  polyA_signal   HSV TK poly(A) signal: herpes simplex virus thymidine kinase polyadenylation signal (Cole and Stacy, 1985)
   5220..5236    -  polyA_signal   bGH poly(A) signal (fragment): bovine growth hormone polyadenylation signal
   5458..6046    +  rep_origin     ori: high-copy-number ColE1/pMB1/pBR322/pUC origin of replication
