[The description below was written by a language model from this plasmid's Addgene catalogue record and pLannotate feature annotations shown in this document.]
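Description:
mCherry-Vimentin-N-18 is a mammalian expression plasmid built on the mCherry-N1 backbone that produces human vimentin (VIM) fused at its C terminus to the red fluorescent protein mCherry. In the roughly 6.1 kb sequenced record, the human cytomegalovirus immediate-early enhancer and promoter drive the vimentin coding sequence, which is followed after a short linker region by the mCherry open reading frame and then an SV40 polyadenylation signal. The "N-18" in the name probably refers to the length of that linker, although the record does not say so explicitly. Placing the fluorophore downstream of vimentin leaves the N-terminal head of the filament protein free.

The plasmid is propagated in E. coli through a high-copy ColE1/pUC-type origin and also carries an f1 origin for single-stranded DNA production. A single NeoR/KanR (Tn5 aminoglycoside phosphotransferase) gene serves both hosts. A bacterial bla-type promoter drives it for kanamycin selection in bacteria, while the adjacent SV40 enhancer/early promoter and a downstream HSV TK polyadenylation signal allow G418 selection of stably transfected mammalian cells. The annotation also lists several short fragments (RSF ori, SV40 large T antigen, ble, bGH poly(A)). These appear to be partial matches within backbone sequence rather than functional elements.

The construct is intended as a localization marker for intermediate filaments. The fusion is meant to label the vimentin network for fluorescence imaging, with mCherry excitation and emission listed at 587 and 610 nm, so the red signal can be combined with green or other spectrally distinct probes.
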