Addgene plasmid #55158: mCherry-Vimentin-N-18
Purpose: Localization: Intermediate Filaments, Excitation: 587, Emission: 610
Depositing lab: Michael Davidson. Depositing organization: Florida State University, Tallahassee.
Backbone
  Vector backbone: mCherry-N1
  Backbone size w/o insert (bp): 4750
  Vector type: Mammalian Expression
  Selectable markers: Neomycin (select with G418)
Growth in bacteria
  Bacterial resistance: Kanamycin, 50 μg/mL
  Growth temperature: 37°C
  Growth strain: DH5alpha
  Copy number: High Copy
Gene/Insert
  Gene/Insert name: Vimentin (alt name: NM_003380.3)
  Species: H. sapiens (human)
  Entrez Gene: VIM
  Promoter: CMV
  Tag / fusion protein: mCherry (C terminal on backbone)
  Cloning method: Unknown
  Sequencing primers: 5′ CMV-F; 3′ SV40pA-R
Terms and licenses: Academic/Nonprofit Terms; Industry Terms: Not Available to Industry
Depositor comments: . Excitation = 587; Emission = 610
How to cite: mCherry-Vimentin-N-18 was a gift from Michael Davidson (Addgene plasmid # 55158 ; http://n2t.net/addgene:55158 ; RRID:Addgene_55158)
