>Addgene plasmid #55158 | mCherry-Vimentin-N-18 | depositor partial sequence | sequence record 85525 | insert sequence
ACGTCAGATCCGCTAGCGCCACCATGTCCACCAGGTCCGTGTCCTCGTCCTCCTACCGCAGGATGTTCGG
CGGCCCGGGCACCGCGAGCCGGCCGAGCTCCAGCCGGAGCTACGTGACTACGTCCACCCGCACCTACAGC
CTGGGCAGCGCGCTGCGCCCCAGCACCAGCCGCAGCCTCTACGCCTCGTCCCCGGGCGGCGTGTATGCCA
CGCGCTCCTCTGCCGTGCGCCTGCGGAGCAGCGTGCCCGGGGTGCGGCTCCTGCAGGACTCGGTGGACTT
CTCGCTGGCCGACGCCATCAACACCGAGTTCAAGAACACCCGCACCAACGAGAAGGTGGAGCTGCAGGAG
CTGAATGACCGCTTCGCCAACTACATCGACAAGGTGCGCTTCCTGGAGCAGCAGAATAAGATCCTGCTGG
CCGAGCTCGAGCAGCTCAAGGGCCAAGGCAAGTCGCGCCTGGGGGACCTCTACGAGGAGGAGATGCGGGA
GCTGCGCCGGCAGGTGGACCAGCTAACCAACGACAAAGCCCGCGTCGAGGTGGAGCGCGACAACCTGGCC
GAGGACATCATGCGCCTCCGGGAGAAATTGCAGGAGGAGATGCTTCAGAGAGAGGAAGCCGAAAACACCC
TGCAATCTTTCAGACAGGATGTTGACAATGCGTCTCTGGCACGTCTTGACCTTGAACGCAAAGTGGAATC
TTTGCAAGAAGAGATTGCCTTTTTGAAGAAACTCCACGAAGAGGAAATCCAGGAGCTGCAGGCTCAGATT
CAGGAACAGCATGTCCAAATCGATGTGGATGTTTCCAAGCCTGACCTCACGGCTGCCCTGCGTGACGTAC
GTCAGCAATATGAAAGTGTGGCTGCCAAGAACCTGCAGGAGGCAGAAGAATGGTACAAATCCAAGTTTGC
TGACCTCTCTGAGGCTGCCAACCGGAACAATGACGCCCTGCGCCAGGCAAAGCAGGAGTCCACTGAGTAC
CGGAGACAGGTGCAGTCCCTCACCTGTGAAGTGGATGCCCTTAAAGGAACCAATGAGTCCCTGGAACGCC
AGATGCGTGAAATGGAAGAGAACTTTGCCGTTGAAGCTGCTAACTACCAAGACACTATTGGCCGCCTGCA
GGATGAGATTCAGAATATGAAGGAGGAAATGGCTCGTCACCTTCGTGAATACCAAGACCTGCTCAATGTT
AAGATGGCCCTTGACATTGAGATTGCCACCTACAGGAAGCTGCTGGAAGGCGAGGAGAGCAGGATTTCTC
TGCCTCTTCCAAACTTTTCCTCCCTGAACCTGAGGGAAACTAATCTGGATTCACTCCCTCTGGTTGATAC
CCACTCAAAAAGGACACTTCTGATTAAGACGGTTGAAACTAGAGATGGACAGGTTATCAACGAAACTTCT
CAGCATCACGATGACCTTGAAAGCAGCGGTGGAGCAAGCGCAGCCAGTGGTAGCGCGGATCCACCGGTCG
CCACCATGGTGAGCAAGGGCGAGGAGGATAACATGGCCATCATCAAGGAGTTCATGCGCTTCAAGGTGCA
CATGGAGGGCTCCGTGAACGGCCACGAGTTCGAGATCGAGGGCGAGGGCGAGGGCCGCCCCTACGAGGGC
ACCCAGACCGCCAAGCTGAAGGTGACCAAGGGTGGCCCCCTGCCCTTCGCCTGGGACATCCTGTCCCCTC
AGTTCATGTACGGCTCCAAGGCCTACGTGAAGCACCCCGCCGACATCCCCGACTACTTGAAGCTGTCCTT
CCCCGAGGGCTTCAAGTGGGAGCGCGTGATGAACTTCGAGGACGGCGGCGTGGTGACCGTGACCCAGGAC
TCCTCCCTGCAGGACGGCGAGTTCATCTACAAGGTGAAGCTGCGCGGCACCAACTTCCCCTCCGACGGCC
CCGTAATGCAGAAGAAGACCATGGGCTGGGAGGCCTCCTCCGAGCGGATGTACCCCGAGGACGGCGCCCT
GAAGGGCGAGATCAAGCAGAGGCTGAAGCTGAAGGACGGCGGCCACTACGACGCTGAGGTCAAGACCACC
TACAAGGCCAAGAAGCCCGTGCAGCTGCCCGGCGCCTACAACGTCAACATCAAGTTGGACATCACCTCCC
ACAACGAGGACTACACCATCGTGGAACAGTACGAACGCGCCGAGGGCCGCCACTCCACCGGCGGCATGGA
CGAGCTGTACAAGTAAAGCGGCCGCGACTCTAGATCATAATCAGCCATACCAC
